>Addgene plasmid #35956 | pEGFP-N1-zebrafish lyn–GFP | depositor full sequence | sequence record 44364 | pEGFP-N1-zebrafish lyn–GFP sequence 6238 bps
TAGTTATTAATAGTAATCAATTACGGGGTCATTAGTTCATAGCCCATATATGGAGTTCCGCGTTACATAA
CTTACGGTAAATGGCCCGCCTGGCTGACCGCCCAACGACCCCCGCCCATTGACGTCAATAATGACGTATG
TTCCCATAGTAACGCCAATAGGGACTTTCCATTGACGTCAATGGGTGGAGTATTTACGGTAAACTGCCCA
CTTGGCAGTACATCAAGTGTATCATATGCCAAGTACGCCCCCTATTGACGTCAATGACGGTAAATGGCCC
GCCTGGCATTATGCCCAGTACATGACCTTATGGGACTTTCCTACTTGGCAGTACATCTACGTATTAGTCA
TCGCTATTACCATGGTGATGCGGTTTTGGCAGTACATCAATGGGCGTGGATAGCGGTTTGACTCACGGGG
ATTTCCAAGTCTCCACCCCATTGACGTCAATGGGAGTTTGTTTTGGCACCAAAATCAACGGGACTTTCCA
AAATGTCGTAACAACTCCGCCCCATTGACGCAAATGGGCGGTAGGCGTGTACGGTGGGAGGTCTATATAA
GCAGAGCTGGTTTAGTGAACCGTCAGATCCGCTAGCGCCACCATGGGCTGTAAGAAATCAAAGCTGGATG
GAGATCAGAATGGATGCGTGCTGGAACCTGTGAATAAGGAACACCCCGTCAGAACCGACCAGACATATGT
GAGGGACCCAACTTCATACAAGCCCCCTATCACCAGCCAGAACGCTGGACTGCTGCCAGGACAGGTGTTC
CAGAAAATGGAGGAAAAGGAGAAAATTGTGGTCGCACTGTACCCCTATGAAGCCATCCACGCTGACGATC
TGGGCTTTAAGAAAGGGGAGAAGCTGAAAATCATTGAGGAACATGGGGAATGGTGGAAGGCCAGGTCCCT
GACCACACGCAAAGAGGGATTCATTCCTTCTAACTATGTGGCAGAGGCCGATACCATGGAAACAGAGGAA
TGGTTTTACAAGGACATCACACGAAAAGATGCTGAGCGGCAGCTGCTGGCTCCCGCAAATAAGCCTGGCT
CCTATCTGATTCGCGAGTCAGAAACTAGCAAAGGGTCATACAGCCTGTCCATCCGAGACGTGGATGCCCA
GGGGCAGGACGTGGTCAAGCACTATAAAATCCGCAGTCTGGATAATGGCGGGTACTATATCTCTCCAAAG
ATTACTTTCAGTGACATCAGCTCCATGATTAAGCACTACCATAAACAGTCCGACGGCCTGTGCAGAAAGC
TGGATAAAGCCTGTGAGAAGCCTAAAGCTCAGAAGCCATGGGACAAAGATGCCTGGGAAATCTCCAAGGA
TAGCATCAAGATGGTGAAGAAACTGGGAGCAGGCCAGTTCGGAGAGGTCTGGATGGCCTTTTATAACAAT
AGTACAAAGGTGGCTGTCAAGACTCTGAAACCCGGCACCATGTCAGTGGAGGCATTTCTGGAGGAAGCCA
ACCTGATGAAGACTCTGCAGCACGACCGGCTGGTCAGACTGTACGCCGTGGTCACAAAAACTGAGCCTAT
CTACATCATTACCGAATATATGGCAAATGGGTCCCTGCTGGACTTCCTGAAGAGTCAGGCCGGATCAAAG
ATCCAGCTGCCAAAACTGATTGATTTTTCTGCACAGATCGCCGAGGGCATGGCCTACATCGAAAAGAAAA
ACTACATCCATAGGGACCTGCGCGCCGCTAATGTGCTGGTCTCTGAGATGCTGCTGTGCAAGATTGCTGA
TTTCGGCCTGGCAAGAGTGATCGAGGACGATCAGTATACCGCCAGGGAAGGGGCTAAGTTTCCCATCAAG
TGGACCGCTCCTGAGGCAATTAACTACGGAAGCTTCACAATCAAGAGCGATATGTGGTCCTTTGGCGTGC
TGCTGTACGAAATCATTACATATGGAAAGATCCCATACCCCGGCATGTCTAATAGTGAAGTGATGTCTAG
TGTCCAGCGAGGCTATCGGATGCCTAGACCAGAAAACTGCCCTGTGGAGCTGTACGAAATTATGACTACC
TGTTGGAAGAACAAGCCAGAGGACCGGCCCACCTTCGATTACATCCAGAGCGTCCTGGATGACTTTTACA
CCGCAACCGAGGGGCAGTATCAGCAGCAGCCACGAATTCTGCAGTCGACGGTACCGCGGGCCCGGGATCC
ACCGGTCGCCACCATGGTGAGCAAGGGCGAGGAGCTGTTCACCGGGGTGGTGCCCATCCTGGTCGAGCTG
GACGGCGACGTAAACGGCCACAAGTTCAGCGTGTCCGGCGAGGGCGAGGGCGATGCCACCTACGGCAAGC
TGACCCTGAAGTTCATCTGCACCACCGGCAAGCTGCCCGTGCCCTGGCCCACCCTCGTGACCACCCTGAC
CTACGGCGTGCAGTGCTTCAGCCGCTACCCCGACCACATGAAGCAGCACGACTTCTTCAAGTCCGCCATG
CCCGAAGGCTACGTCCAGGAGCGCACCATCTTCTTCAAGGACGACGGCAACTACAAGACCCGCGCCGAGG
TGAAGTTCGAGGGCGACACCCTGGTGAACCGCATCGAGCTGAAGGGCATCGACTTCAAGGAGGACGGCAA
CATCCTGGGGCACAAGCTGGAGTACAACTACAACAGCCACAACGTCTATATCATGGCCGACAAGCAGAAG
AACGGCATCAAGGTGAACTTCAAGATCCGCCACAACATCGAGGACGGCAGCGTGCAGCTCGCCGACCACT
ACCAGCAGAACACCCCCATCGGCGACGGCCCCGTGCTGCTGCCCGACAACCACTACCTGAGCACCCAGTC
CGCCCTGAGCAAAGACCCCAACGAGAAGCGCGATCACATGGTCCTGCTGGAGTTCGTGACCGCCGCCGGG
ATCACTCTCGGCATGGACGAGCTGTACAAGTAAAGCCGCCGCGACTCTAGATCATAATCAGCCATACCAC
ATTTGTAGAGGTTTTACTTGCTTTAAAAAACCTCCCACACCTCCCCCTGAACCTGAAACATAAAATGAAT
GCAATTGTTGTTGTTAACTTGTTTATTGCAGCTTATAATGGTTACAAATAAAGCAATAGCATCACAAATT
TCACAAATAAAGCATTTTTTTCACTGCATTCTAGTTGTGGTTTGTCCAAACTCATCAATGTATCTTAAGG
CGTAAATTGTAAGCGTTAATATTTTGTTAAAATTCGCGTTAAATTTTTGTTAAATCAGCTCATTTTTTAA
CCAATAGGCCGAAATCGGCAAAATCCCTTATAAATCAAAAGAATAGACCGAGATAGGGT
[37 nt withheld, positions 3280-3316]
AAAGAACGTGGACTCCAACGTCAAAGG
[49 nt withheld, positions 3344-3392]
T
[91 nt withheld, positions 3394-3484]
G
[124 nt withheld, positions 3486-3609]
CAGGTGGCACTTTTCGGGGAAATGTGCGCGGAACCCCTATTTGTTTATTTTTCTAAATACATTCAAATAT
GTATCCGCTCATGAGACAATAACCCTGATAAATGCTTCAATAATATTGAAAAAGGAAGAGTCCTGAGGCG
GAAAGAACCAGCTGTGGAATGTGTGTCAGTTAGGGTGTGGAAAGTCCCCAGGCTCCCCAGCAGGCAGAAG
TATGCAAAGCATGCATCTCAATTAGTCAGCAACCAGGTGTGGAAAGTCCCCAGGCTCCCCAGCAGGCAGA
AGTATGCAAAGCATGCATCTCAATTAGTCAGCAACCATAGTCCCGCCCCTAACTCCGCCCATCCCGCCCC
TAACTCCGCCCAGTTCCGCCCATTCTCCGCCCCATGGCTGACTAATTTTTTTTATTTATGCAGAGGCCGA
GGCCGCCTCGGCCTCTGAGCTATTCCAGAAGTAGTGAGGAGGCTTTTTTGGAGGCCTAGGCTTTTGCAAA
GATCGATCAAGAGACAGGATGAGGATCGTTTCGCATGATTGAACAAGATGGATTGCACGCAGGTTCTCCG
GCCGCTTGGGTGGAGAGGCTATTCGGCTATGACTGGGCACAACAGACAATCGGCTGCTCTGATGCCGCCG
TGTTCCGGCTGTCAGCGCAGGGGCGCCCGGTTCTTTTTGTCAAGACCGACCTGTCCGGTGCCCTGAATGA
ACTGCAAGACGAGGCAGCGCGGCTATCGTGGCTGGCCACGACGGGCGTTCCTTGCGCAGCTGTGCTCGAC
GTTGTCACTGAAGCGGGAAGGGACTGGCTGCTATTGGGCGAAGTGCCGGGGCAGGATCTCCTGTCATCTC
ACCTTGCTCCTGCCGAGAAAGTATCCATCATGGCTGATGCAATGCGGCGGCTGCATACGCTTGATCCGGC
TACCTGCCCATTCGACCACCAAGCGAAACATCGCATCGAGCGAGCACGTACTCGGATGGAAGCCGGTCTT
GTCGATCAGGATGATCTGGACGAAGAGCATCAGGGGCTCGCGCCAGCCGAACTGTTCGCCAGGCTCAAGG
CGAGCATGCCCGACGGCGAGGATCTCGTCGTGACCCATGGCGATGCCTGCTTGCCGAATATCATGGTGGA
AAATGGCCGCTTTTCTGGATTCATCGACTGTGGCCGGCTGGGTGTGGCGGACCGCTATCAGGACATAGCG
TTGGCTACCCGTGATATTGCTGAAGAGCTTGGCGGCGAATGGGCTGACCGCTTCCTCGTGCTTTACGGTA
TCGCCGCTCCCGATTCGCAGCGCATCGCCTTCTATCGCCTTCTTGACGAGTTCTTCTGAGCGGGACTCTG
GGGTTCGAAATGACCGACCAAGCGACGCCCAACCTGCCATCACGAGATTTCGATTCCACCGCCGCCTTCT
ATGAAAGGTTGGGCTTCGGAATCGTTTTCCGGGACGCCGGCTGGATGATCCTCCAGCGCGGGGATCTCAT
GCTGGAGTTCTTCGCCCACCCTAGGGGGAGGCTAACTGAAACACGGAAGGAGACAATACCGGAAGGAACC
CGCGCTATGACGGCAATAAAAAGACAGAATAAAACGCACGGTGTTGGGTCGTTTGTTCATAAACGCGGGG
TTCGGTCCCAGGGCTGGCACTCTGTCGATACCCCACCGAGACCCCATTGGGGCCAATACGCCCGCGTTTC
TTCCTTTTCCCCACCCCACCCCCCAAGTTCGGGTGAAGGCCCAGGGCTCGCAGCCAACGTCGGGGCGGCA
GGCCCTGCCATAGCCTCAGGTTACTCATATATACTTTAGATTGATTTAAAACTTCATTTTTAATTTAAAA
GGATCTAGGTGAAGATCCTTTTTGATAATCTCATGACCAAAATCCCTTAACGTGAGTTTTCGTTCCACTG
AGCGTCAGACCCCGTAGAAAAGATCAAAGGATCTTCTTGAGATCCTTTTTTTCTGCGCGTAATCTGCTGC
TTGCAAACAAAAAAACCACCGCTACCAGCGGTGGTTTGTTTGCCGGATCAAGAGCTACCAACTCTTTTTC
CGAAGGTAACTGGCTTCAGCAGAGCGCAGATACCAAATACTGTCCTTCTAGTGTAGCCGTAGTTAGGCCA
CCACTTCAAGAACTCTGTAGCACCGCCTACATACCTCGCTCTGCTAATCCTGTTACCAGTGGCTGCTGCC
AGTGGCGATAAGTCGTGTCTTACCGGGTTGGACTCAAGACGATAGTTACCGGATAAGGCGCAGCGGTCGG
GCTGAACGGGGGGTTCGTGCACACAGCCCAGCTTGGAGCGAACGACCTACACCGAACTGAGATACCTACA
GCGTGAGCTATGAGAAAGCGCCACGCTTCCCGAAGGGAGAAAGGCGGACAGGTATCCGGTAAGCGGCAGG
GTCGGAACAGGAGAGCGCACGAGGGAGCTTCCAGGGGGAAACGCCTGGTATCTTTATAGTCCTGTCGGGT
TTCGCCACCTCTGACTTGAGCGTCGATTTTTGTGATGCTCGTCAGGGGGGCGGAGCCTATGGAAAAACGC
CAGCAACGCGGCCTTTTTACGGTTCCTGGCCTTTTGCTGGCCTTTTGCTCACATGTTCTTTCCTGCGTTA
TCCCCTGATTCTGTGGATAACCGTATTACCGCCATGCAT
Features (pLannotate 1.2.2; 15 found; start..end, strand, type, name):
     61..364     +  enhancer       CMV enhancer: human cytomegalovirus immediate early enhancer
    365..568     +  promoter       CMV promoter: human cytomegalovirus (CMV) immediate early promoter
    603..2132    +  CDS            Lyn: LYN_MOUSE - Experimental evidence at protein level: Swiss-Prot protein existence level 1. Non-receptor tyrosine-protein kinase that transmits signals from cell surface receptors and plays an important role in the regulation of innate and adaptive immune responses, hematopoiesis, responses to growth factors and cytokines, integrin signaling, but also responses to DNA damage and genotoxic agents. Functions primarily as negative regulator, but can also function as activator, depending on the context. Required for the initiation of the B-cell response, but also for its down-regulation and terminat
   2133..2170    +  misc_feature   MCS (fragment): multiple cloning site
   2184..2903    +  CDS            EGFP: the original enhanced GFP (Yang et al., 1996) mammalian codon-optimized
   2920..3003    +  CDS            large T antigen (fragment): large T antigen from SV40 (simian virus 40)
   3026..3147    +  polyA_signal   SV40 poly(A) signal: SV40 polyadenylation signal
   3181..3609    -  rep_origin     f1 ori (sequence partly withheld): f1 bacteriophage origin of replication; arrow indicates direction of (+) strand synthesis
   3636..3740    +  promoter       AmpR promoter: bla
   3742..4099    +  promoter       SV40 promoter: SV40 enhancer and early promoter
   4134..4928    +  CDS            NeoR/KanR: aminoglycoside phosphotransferase from Tn5; aph(3')-II (or nptII); confers resistance to neomycin, kanamycin, and G418 (Geneticin®)
   4949..5101    +  CDS            ble (fragment): BLE_KLEPN - Experimental evidence at protein level: Swiss-Prot protein existence level 1. Binding protein with a strong affinity to the bleomycin family of antibiotics. Binds to CL990; an antimitotic-antibiotic compound. From Klebsiella pneumoniae.
   5160..5207    +  polyA_signal   HSV TK poly(A) signal: herpes simplex virus thymidine kinase polyadenylation signal (Cole and Stacy, 1985)
   5298..5314    -  polyA_signal   bGH poly(A) signal (fragment): bovine growth hormone polyadenylation signal
   5536..6124    +  rep_origin     ori: high-copy-number ColE1/pMB1/pBR322/pUC origin of replication
