[The description below was written by a language model from this plasmid's Addgene catalogue record and pLannotate feature annotations shown in this document.]
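Description:
pEGFP-N1-zebrafish lyn–GFP is a mammalian expression plasmid built on the Clontech pEGFP-N1 backbone, with a full recorded sequence of 6,238 bp. It carries a high-copy ColE1/pUC-type origin for propagation in E. coli, along with an f1 phage origin. Selection relies on a single NeoR/KanR (Tn5 aminoglycoside phosphotransferase) cassette placed behind tandem bacterial (bla) and SV40 early promoters and terminated by an HSV TK polyadenylation signal. The same gene therefore gives kanamycin resistance in bacteria and can give G418 resistance in transfected mammalian cells. Short annotated fragments of ble, SV40 large T antigen and a bGH poly(A) signal appear to be partial matches within the backbone rather than functional elements.

The payload is a wild-type zebrafish lyn coding sequence of about 1.5 kb, described in the record as "humanized", which probably refers to codon usage although the record does not explain the term. It was inserted between the NheI and EcoRI sites of the polylinker. The annotation software labelled this open reading frame by its similarity to mouse Lyn, a Src-family non-receptor tyrosine kinase involved in immune cell signalling. Expression is driven by the human CMV immediate-early enhancer and promoter. The lyn sequence runs through a short remnant of the multiple cloning site into EGFP, producing Lyn with a C-terminal EGFP tag, and the transcript ends at the SV40 polyadenylation signal.

The construct suits transient or stable expression of fluorescently tagged Lyn in cultured mammalian cells, for example to follow its localisation or to examine its activity. The associated publication studied Lyn as a redox sensor that mediates leukocyte attraction to wounds.
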