Addgene plasmid #35956: pEGFP-N1-zebrafish lyn–GFP
Depositing lab: Anna Huttenlocher. Depositing organization: University of Wisconsin, Madison. Publication: Lyn is a redox sensor that mediates leukocyte wound attraction in vivo. Yoo SK, Starnes TW, Deng Q, Huttenlocher A. Nature. 2011 Nov 20;480(7375):109-12. doi: 10.1038/nature10632. PubMed 22101434.
Backbone
  Vector backbone: pEGFP-N1
  Backbone manufacturer: Clontech
  Backbone size w/o insert (bp): 4700
  Modifications to backbone: NA
  Vector type: Mammalian Expression
Growth in bacteria
  Bacterial resistance: Kanamycin, 50 μg/mL
  Growth temperature: 37°C
  Growth strain: DH5alpha
  Copy number: High Copy
Gene/Insert
  Gene/Insert name: humanized zebrafish lyn
  Species: D. rerio (zebrafish)
  Insert size (bp): 1530
  Mutation: wt
  GenBank ID: NP_001004543.1
  Entrez Gene: lyn (a.k.a. CH73-38P6.3, zgc:92124)
  Promoter: cmv
  Tag / fusion protein: EGFP (C terminal on insert)
  Cloning method: Restriction Enzyme; 5′ cloning site Nhe I (not destroyed); 3′ cloning site EcoRI (not destroyed)
  Sequencing primers: 5′ CMV-F; 3′ EGFP-N
Terms and licenses: Academic/Nonprofit Terms; Industry Terms: Not Available to Industry
How to cite: pEGFP-N1-zebrafish lyn–GFP was a gift from Anna Huttenlocher (Addgene plasmid # 35956 ; http://n2t.net/addgene:35956 ; RRID:Addgene_35956)
