>Addgene plasmid #35956 | pEGFP-N1-zebrafish lyn–GFP | addgene partial sequence | sequence record 46198 | EGFP-N 5'-CGTCGCCGTCCAGCTCGACCAG-3'
AGGCGACCGGTGGATCCCGGGCCCGCGGTACCGTCGACTGCAGAATTCGTGGCTGCTGCTGATACTGCCC
CTCGGTTGCGGTGTAAAAGTCATCCAGGACGCTCTGGATGTAATCGAAGGTGGGCCGGTCCTCTGGCTTG
TTCTTCCAACAGGTAGTCATAATTTCGTACAGCTCCACAGGGCAGTTTTCTGGTCTAGGCATCCGATAGC
CTCGCTGGACACTAGACATCACTTCACTATTAGACATGCCGGGGTATGGGATCTTTCCATATGTAATGAT
TTCGTACAGCAGCACGCCAAAGGACCACATATCGCTCTTGATTGTGAAGCTTCCGTAGTTAATTGCCTCA
GGAGCGGTCCACTTGATGGGAAACTTAGCCCCTTCCCTGGCGGTATACTGATCGTCCTCGATCACTCTTG
CCAGGCCGAAATCAGCAATCTTGCACAGCAGCATCTCAGAGACCAGCACATTAGCGGCGCGCAGGTCCCT
ATGGATGTAGTTTTTCTTTTCGATGTAGGCCATGCCCTCGGCGATCTGTGCAGAAAAATCAATCAGTTTT
GGCAGCTGGATCTTTGATCCGGCCTGACTCTTCAGGAAGTCCAGCAGGGACCCATTTGCCATATATTCGG
TAATGATGTAGATAGGCTCAGTTTTTGTGACCACGGCGTACAGTCTGACCAGCCGGTCGTGCTGCAGAGT
CTTCATCAGGTTGGCTTCCTCCAGAAATGCCTCCACTGACATGGTGCCGGGTTTCAGAGTCTTGACAGCC
ACCTTTGTACTATTGTTATAAAAGGCCATCCAGACCTCTCCGAACTGGCCTGCTCCCAGTTTCTTCACCA
TCTTGATGCTATCCTTGGA
